Addgene plasmid #187091: pcDNA3.1-TagBFP-P2A-Pre-SPHERE-iGABASnFR
Purpose: GABA sensor for localization to membrane contatct
Depositing lab: Kotaro Oka. Depositing organization: Keio University. Publication: Genetically encoded sensors for analysing neurotransmission among synaptically-connected neurons. Shindo Y, Ashida K, Masamoto K, Takuwa H, Takahashi M, Higuchi M, Ide R, Hotta K, Oka K. bioRxiv 2022 10.1101/2022.04.03.486903.
Backbone
  Vector backbone: pcDNA3.1(+)
  Backbone size w/o insert (bp): 5379
  Vector type: Mammalian Expression
Growth in bacteria
  Bacterial resistance: Ampicillin, 100 μg/mL
  Growth temperature: 37°C
  Growth strain: DH5alpha
  Copy number: Unknown
Gene/Insert
  Gene/Insert name: Pre-SPHERE-iGABASnFR
  Species: Synthetic
  Insert size (bp): 2079
  Promoter: CMV
  Tag / fusion protein: TagBFP-P2A (N terminal on insert)
  Cloning method: Restriction Enzyme; 5′ cloning site NheI (unknown if destroyed); 3′ cloning site EcoRI (unknown if destroyed)
Resource information
  A portion of this plasmid was derived from a plasmid made by: Loren Looger and Bong-Kiun Kaang, Addgene #112159, #111579
Terms and licenses: Academic/Nonprofit Terms; Industry Terms: Not Available to Industry
Depositor comments: Please visit https://www.biorxiv.org/content/10.1101/2022.04.03.486903v1 for bioRxiv preprint.
How to cite: pcDNA3.1-TagBFP-P2A-Pre-SPHERE-iGABASnFR was a gift from Kotaro Oka (Addgene plasmid # 187091 ; http://n2t.net/addgene:187091 ; RRID:Addgene_187091)
