[The description below was written by a language model from this plasmid's Addgene catalogue record and pLannotate feature annotations shown in this document.]
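Description:
pcDNA3.1-TagBFP-P2A-Pre-SPHERE-iGABASnFR is a mammalian expression plasmid built on the pcDNA3.1(+) backbone, with a sequenced length of about 7.5 kb. It replicates in E. coli from a high-copy ColE1/pUC-type origin and is selected with ampicillin through the β-lactamase gene. The backbone also carries an f1 origin and an SV40 promoter-driven neomycin resistance cassette with an SV40 poly(A) signal, which would allow G418 selection of transfected mammalian cells. Several short fragment annotations (a truncated HIV-1 LTR, ble, lacI and RSF ori pieces) look like small homology matches within the backbone rather than functional parts.

The payload is a single open reading frame driven by the CMV enhancer/promoter and terminated by the bGH poly(A) signal, with a T7 promoter just upstream of the coding region. It begins with the blue fluorescent protein TagBFP, followed according to the record by a P2A self-cleaving peptide. Expressing cells are therefore marked in blue while the sensor is released as a separate polypeptide. The synthetic Pre-SPHERE-iGABASnFR insert (about 2.1 kb) follows. The feature table picks out an immunoglobulin kappa chain fragment that probably acts as a secretion leader, a partial GFP-family segment, and a fragment of mouse neurexin-1β, a presynaptic cell-surface adhesion protein that binds neuroligins. The remaining stretches of the insert are unannotated, and the record does not spell out the exact domain architecture.

The stated purpose is a GABA sensor that localises to membrane contact sites. The neurexin portion and the "Pre" designation suggest it is the presynaptic-side component, and the associated work concerns sensors for neurotransmission between synaptically connected neurons. Parts of the plasmid were derived from earlier deposited constructs.
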