Features (pLannotate 1.2.2; 24 found; start..end, strand, type, name):
      1..589     -  rep_origin     ori: high-copy-number ColE1/pMB1/pBR322/pUC origin of replication
    760..1620    -  CDS            AmpR: β-lactamase; bla; confers resistance to ampicillin, carbenicillin, and related antibiotics
   1621..1725    -  promoter       AmpR promoter: bla
   1784..1836    -  misc_feature   bom (fragment): basis of mobility region from pBR322
   1991..2370    +  enhancer       CMV enhancer: human cytomegalovirus immediate early enhancer
   2371..2574    +  promoter       CMV promoter: human cytomegalovirus (CMV) immediate early promoter
   2570..2603    +  LTR            5' LTR (truncated) (fragment): truncated 5' long terminal repeat (LTR) from HIV-1
   2619..2637    +  promoter       T7 promoter: promoter for bacteriophage T7 RNA polymerase
   2661..3359    +  CDS            TagBFP: TagBFP is a basic (constitutively fluorescent) blue fluorescent protein published in 2008, derived from Entacmaea quadricolor. It is reported to be a very rapidly-maturing monomer with very low acid sensitivity.
   3474..3533    +  CDS            KV3A6_MOUSE (fragment): Experimental evidence at protein level: Swiss-Prot protein existence level 1. From Mus musculus (Mouse).
   3552..3989    +  CDS            (3-F)Tyr-EGFP (fragment): (3-F)Tyr-EGFP is a basic (constitutively fluorescent) green fluorescent protein published in 2004, derived from Aequorea victoria.
   4200..4736    +  CDS            Nrxn1 (fragment): NRX1B_MOUSE - Experimental evidence at protein level: Swiss-Prot protein existence level 1. Neuronal cell surface protein that may be involved in cell recognition and cell adhesion by forming intracellular junctions through binding to neuroligins. May play a role in formation or maintenance of synaptic junctions. May mediate intracellular signaling. May play a role in angiogenesis (By similarity). From Mus musculus (Mouse).
   4814..5038    +  polyA_signal   bGH poly(A) signal: bovine growth hormone polyadenylation signal
   5042..5063    +  promoter       SV40 promoter (fragment): SV40 enhancer and early promoter
   5084..5512    +  rep_origin     f1 ori (sequence partly withheld): f1 bacteriophage origin of replication; arrow indicates direction of (+) strand synthesis
   5526..5855    +  promoter       SV40 promoter: SV40 enhancer and early promoter
   5922..6713    +  CDS            neo: KKA2_KLEPN - Also known as kan, nptII. Experimental evidence at protein level: Swiss-Prot protein existence level 1. Resistance to kanamycin, neomycin, paromomycin, ribostamycin, butirosin and gentamicin B. From Klebsiella pneumoniae.
   6737..6895    +  CDS            ble (fragment): BLE_KLEPN - Experimental evidence at protein level: Swiss-Prot protein existence level 1. Binding protein with a strong affinity to the bleomycin family of antibiotics. Binds to CL990; an antimitotic-antibiotic compound. From Klebsiella pneumoniae.
   6890..7011    +  polyA_signal   SV40 poly(A) signal: SV40 polyadenylation signal
   7084..7100    -  protein_bind   lac operator: The lac repressor binds to the lac operator to inhibit transcription in E. coli. This inhibition can be relieved by adding lactose or isopropyl-β-D-thiogalactopyranoside (IPTG). lac repressor encoded by lacI
   7108..7138    -  promoter       lac promoter: promoter for the E. coli lac operon
   7153..7174    -  protein_bind   CAP binding site: CAP binding activates transcription in the presence of cAMP. E. coli catabolite activator protein
   7187..7279    -  CDS            lacI (fragment): lac repressor; lacI; The lac repressor binds to the lac operator to inhibit transcription in E. coli. This inhibition can be relieved by adding lactose or isopropyl-β-D-thiogalactopyranoside (IPTG).
   7281..7414    -  rep_origin     RSF ori (fragment): Plasmids containing the RSF 1030 origin of replication can be propagated in E. coli cells that contain additional plasmids with compatible origins.
>Addgene plasmid #187091 | pcDNA3.1-TagBFP-P2A-Pre-SPHERE-iGABASnFR | addgene full sequence | sequence record 369264 | Addgene NGS Result
TTTCCATAGGCTCCGCCCCCCTGACGAGCATCACAAAAATCGACGCTCAAGTCAGAGGTGGCGAAACCCG
ACAGGACTATAAAGATACCAGGCGTTTCCCCCTGGAAGCTCCCTCGTGCGCTCTCCTGTTCCGACCCTGC
CGCTTACCGGATACCTGTCCGCCTTTCTCCCTTCGGGAAGCGTGGCGCTTTCTCATAGCTCACGCTGTAG
GTATCTCAGTTCGGTGTAGGTCGTTCGCTCCAAGCTGGGCTGTGTGCACGAACCCCCCGTTCAGCCCGAC
CGCTGCGCCTTATCCGGTAACTATCGTCTTGAGTCCAACCCGGTAAGACACGACTTATCGCCACTGGCAG
CAGCCACTGGTAACAGGATTAGCAGAGCGAGGTATGTAGGCGGTGCTACAGAGTTCTTGAAGTGGTGGCC
TAACTACGGCTACACTAGAAGAACAGTATTTGGTATCTGCGCTCTGCTGAAGCCAGTTACCTTCGGAAAA
AGAGTTGGTAGCTCTTGATCCGGCAAACAAACCACCGCTGGTAGCGGTGGTTTTTTTGTTTGCAAGCAGC
AGATTACGCGCAGAAAAAAAGGATCTCAAGAAGATCCTTTGATCTTTTCTACGGGGTCTGACGCTCAGTG
GAACGAAAACTCACGTTAAGGGATTTTGGTCATGAGATTATCAAAAAGGATCTTCACCTAGATCCTTTTA
AATTAAAAATGAAGTTTTAAATCAATCTAAAGTATATATGAGTAAACTTGGTCTGACAGTTACCAATGCT
TAATCAGTGAGGCACCTATCTCAGCGATCTGTCTATTTCGTTCATCCATAGTTGCCTGACTCCCCGTCGT
GTAGATAACTACGATACGGGAGGGCTTACCATCTGGCCCCAGTGCTGCAATGATACCGCGAGACCCACGC
TCACCGGCTCCAGATTTATCAGCAATAAACCAGCCAGCCGGAAGGGCCGAGCGCAGAAGTGGTCCTGCAA
CTTTATCCGCCTCCATCCAGTCTATTAATTGTTGCCGGGAAGCTAGAGTAAGTAGTTCGCCAGTTAATAG
TTTGCGCAACGTTGTTGCCATTGCTACAGGCATCGTGGTGTCACGCTCGTCGTTTGGTATGGCTTCATTC
AGCTCCGGTTCCCAACGATCAAGGCGAGTTACATGATCCCCCATGTTGTGCAAAAAAGCGGTTAGCTCCT
TCGGTCCTCCGATCGTTGTCAGAAGTAAGTTGGCCGCAGTGTTATCACTCATGGTTATGGCAGCACTGCA
TAATTCTCTTACTGTCATGCCATCCGTAAGATGCTTTTCTGTGACTGGTGAGTACTCAACCAAGTCATTC
TGAGAATAGTGTATGCGGCGACCGAGTTGCTCTTGCCCGGCGTCAATACGGGATAATACCGCGCCACATA
GCAGAACTTTAAAAGTGCTCATCATTGGAAAACGTTCTTCGGGGCGAAAACTCTCAAGGATCTTACCGCT
GTTGAGATCCAGTTCGATGTAACCCACTCGTGCACCCAACTGATCTTCAGCATCTTTTACTTTCACCAGC
GTTTCTGGGTGAGCAAAAACAGGAAGGCAAAATGCCGCAAAAAAGGGAATAAGGGCGACACGGAAATGTT
GAATACTCATACTCTTCCTTTTTCAATATTATTGAAGCATTTATCAGGGTTATTGTCTCATGAGCGGATA
CATATTTGAATGTATTTAGAAAAATAAACAAATAGGGGTTCCGCGCACATTTCCCCGAAAAGTGCCACCT
GACGTCGACGGATCGGGAGATCTCCCGATCCCCTATGGTGCACTCTCAGTACAATCTGCTCTGATGCCGC
ATAGTTAAGCCAGTATCTGCTCCCTGCTTGTGTGTTGGAGGTCGCTGAGTAGTGCGCGAGCAAAATTTAA
GCTACAACAAGGCAAGGCTTGACCGACAATTGCATGAAGAATCTGCTTAGGGTTAGGCGTTTTGCGCTGC
TTCGCGATGTACGGGCCAGATATACGCGTTGACATTGATTATTGACTAGTTATTAATAGTAATCAATTAC
GGGGTCATTAGTTCATAGCCCATATATGGAGTTCCGCGTTACATAACTTACGGTAAATGGCCCGCCTGGC
TGACCGCCCAACGACCCCCGCCCATTGACGTCAATAATGACGTATGTTCCCATAGTAACGCCAATAGGGA
CTTTCCATTGACGTCAATGGGTGGAGTATTTACGGTAAACTGCCCACTTGGCAGTACATCAAGTGTATCA
TATGCCAAGTACGCCCCCTATTGACGTCAATGACGGTAAATGGCCCGCCTGGCATTATGCCCAGTACATG
ACCTTATGGGACTTTCCTACTTGGCAGTACATCTACGTATTAGTCATCGCTATTACCATGGTGATGCGGT
TTTGGCAGTACATCAATGGGCGTGGATAGCGGTTTGACTCACGGGGATTTCCAAGTCTCCACCCCATTGA
CGTCAATGGGAGTTTGTTTTGGCACCAAAATCAACGGGACTTTCCAAAATGTCGTAACAACTCCGCCCCA
TTGACGCAAATGGGCGGTAGGCGTGTACGGTGGGAGGTCTATATAAGCAGAGCTCTCTGGCTAACTAGAG
AACCCACTGCTTACTGGCTTATCGAAATTAATACGACTCACTATAGGGAGACCCAAGCTGGCTAGCCACC
ATGAGCGAGCTGATTAAGGAGAACATGCACATGAAGCTGTACATGGAGGGCACCGTGGACAACCATCACT
TCAAGTGCACATCCGAGGGCGAAGGCAAGCCCTACGAGGGCACCCAGACCATGAGAATCAAGGTGGTCGA
GGGCGGCCCTCTCCCCTTCGCCTTCGACATCCTGGCTACTAGCTTCCTCTACGGCAGCAAGACCTTCATC
AACCACACCCAGGGCATCCCCGACTTCTTCAAGCAGTCCTTCCCTGAGGGCTTCACATGGGAGAGAGTCA
CCACATACGAAGACGGGGGCGTGCTGACCGCTACCCAGGACACCAGCCTCCAGGACGGCTGCCTCATCTA
CAACGTCAAGATCAGAGGGGTGAACTTCACATCCAACGGCCCTGTGATGCAGAAGAAAACACTCGGCTGG
GAGGCCTTCACCGAGACGCTGTACCCCGCTGACGGCGGCCTGGAAGGCAGAAACGACATGGCCCTGAAGC
TCGTGGGCGGGAGCCATCTGATCGCAAACATCAAGACCACATATAGATCCAAGAAACCCGCTAAGAACCT
CAAGATGCCTGGCGTCTACTATGTGGACTACAGACTGGAAAGAATCAAGGAGGCCAACAACGAGACCTAC
GTCGAGCAGCACGAGGTGGCAGTGGCCAGATACTGCGACCTCCCTAGCAAACTGGGGCACAAGCTTAATG
GATCCGGCAAGCCTATCCCTAATCCTCTGCTGGGACTGGACTCTACAGGAAGCGGAGCTACTAACTTCAG
CCTGCTGAAGCAGGCTGGAGACGTGGAGGAGAACCCTGGACCTGAGACCGACACCCTCCTGCTATGGGTG
CTGCTGCTCTGGGTGCCCGGCAGCACCGGCGACGCACCGGTCGGAGGCATGAGCAAGGGCGAGGAGCTGT
TCACCGGGGTGGTGCCCATCCTGGTCGAGCTGGACGGCGACGTAAACGGCCACAAGTTCAGCGTGCGCGG
CGAGGGCGAGGGCGATGCCACCAACGGCAAGCTGACCCTGAAGTTCATCTGCACCACCGGCAAGCTGCCC
GTGCCCTGGCCCACCCTCGTGACCACCCTGACCTACGGCGTGCAGTGCTTCAGCCGCTACCCCGACCACA
TGAAGCAGCACGACTTCTTCAAGTCCGCCATGCCCGAAGGCTACGTCCAGGAGCGCACCATCAGCTTCAA
GGACGACGGCACCTACAAGACCCGCGCCGAGGTGAAGTTCGAGGGCGACACCCTGGTGAACCGCATCGAG
CTGAAGGGCATCGACTTCAAGGAGGACGGCAACATCCTGGGGCACAAGCTGGAGTACAACTGGAACGCCA
ACCTGGCACCGAACCTGCCGACCGCCTACGTCAAGGATCAGATCACCCTCGATTTCGCCTACTGGGCCAA
GAACGGTCCGGCCATTGCGACACGGTGGAATGAATGGCTAGTCAAAACCGGTGGATCTGGAGGCAGTGGC
GGATCTAGAGCTCCTACCTACTCTCCACCACCTCCACCTGGAGGAGGTTCCGGAGGCGGAAGCGGTACCG
AAGTGCCTTCCTCTATGACAACTGAGTCGACAGCCACTGCCATGCAGTCCGAGATGTCCACCTCAATCAT
GGAGACCACCACAACCCTGGCTACCAGCACAGCTCGACGAGGAAAGCCCCCCACAAAGGAGCCTATCAGC
CAGACCACGGATGATATCCTTGTGGCCTCGGCAGAGTGTCCCAGCGACGATGAGGACATTGACCCCTGTG
AGCCGAGCTCAGGTGGGTTAGCCAACCCCACCCGAGTGGGCGGCCGCGAACCATACCCAGGCTCGGCAGA
GGTGATCCGGGAGTCTAGCAGTACCACTGGCATGGTGGTGGGGATTGTCGCAGCAGCAGCTCTGTGCATC
CTCATCCTCCTCTATGCCATGTACAAGTACAGAAACCGGGATGAAGGCTCATATCACGTGGATGAGAGTC
GAAACTACATCAGTAACTCAGCACAGTCCAATGGGGCTGTGGTCAAGGAGAAGCAGCCCAGCAGTGCGAA
AAGCGCCAACAAAAACAAGAAGAACAAGGATAAGGAGTATTATGTCTGAATTCTGCAGATATCCAGCACA
GTGGCGGCCGCTCGAGTCTAGAGGGCCCGTTTAAACCCGCTGATCAGCCTCGACTGTGCCTTCTAGTTGC
CAGCCATCTGTTGTTTGCCCCTCCCCCGTGCCTTCCTTGACCCTGGAAGGTGCCACTCCCACTGTCCTTT
CCTAATAAAATGAGGAAATTGCATCGCATTGTCTGAGTAGGTGTCATTCTATTCTGGGGGGTGGGGTGGG
GCAGGACAGCAAGGGGGAGGATTGGGAAGACAATAGCAGGCATGCTGGGGATGCGGTGGGCTCTATGGCT
TCTGAGGCGGAAAGAACCAGCTGGGGCTCTAGGGGGTATCCCC
[124 nt withheld, positions 5084-5207]
C
[91 nt withheld, positions 5209-5299]
A
[49 nt withheld, positions 5301-5349]
CCTTTGACGTTGGAGTCCACGTTCTTT
[37 nt withheld, positions 5377-5413]
ACCCTATCTCGGTCTATTCTTTTGATTTATAAGGGATTTTGCCGATTTCGGCCTATTGGTTAAAAAATGA
GCTGATTTAACAAAAATTTAACGCGAATTAATTCTGTGGAATGTGTGTCAGTTAGGGTGTGGAAAGTCCC
CAGGCTCCCCAGCAGGCAGAAGTATGCAAAGCATGCATCTCAATTAGTCAGCAACCAGGTGTGGAAAGTC
CCCAGGCTCCCCAGCAGGCAGAAGTATGCAAAGCATGCATCTCAATTAGTCAGCAACCATAGTCCCGCCC
CTAACTCCGCCCATCCCGCCCCTAACTCCGCCCAGTTCCGCCCATTCTCCGCCCCATGGCTGACTAATTT
TTTTTATTTATGCAGAGGCCGAGGCCGCCTCTGCCTCTGAGCTATTCCAGAAGTAGTGAGGAGGCTTTTT
TGGAGGCCTAGGCTTTTGCAAAAAGCTCCCGGGAGCTTGTATATCCATTTTCGGATCTGATCAAGAGACA
GGATGAGGATCGTTTCGCATGATTGAACAAGATGGATTGCACGCAGGTTCTCCGGCCGCTTGGGTGGAGA
GGCTATTCGGCTATGACTGGGCACAACAGACAATCGGCTGCTCTGATGCCGCCGTGTTCCGGCTGTCAGC
GCAGGGGCGCCCGGTTCTTTTTGTCAAGACCGACCTGTCCGGTGCCCTGAATGAACTGCAGGACGAGGCA
GCGCGGCTATCGTGGCTGGCCACGACGGGCGTTCCTTGCGCAGCTGTGCTCGACGTTGTCACTGAAGCGG
GAAGGGACTGGCTGCTATTGGGCGAAGTGCCGGGGCAGGATCTCCTGTCATCTCACCTTGCTCCTGCCGA
GAAAGTATCCATCATGGCTGATGCAATGCGGCGGCTGCATACGCTTGATCCGGCTACCTGCCCATTCGAC
CACCAAGCGAAACATCGCATCGAGCGAGCACGTACTCGGATGGAAGCCGGTCTTGTCGATCAGGATGATC
TGGACGAAGAGCATCAGGGGCTCGCGCCAGCCGAACTGTTCGCCAGGCTCAAGGCGCGCATGCCCGACGG
CGAGGATCTCGTCGTGACCCATGGCGATGCCTGCTTGCCGAATATCATGGTGGAAAATGGCCGCTTTTCT
GGATTCATCGACTGTGGCCGGCTGGGTGTGGCGGACCGCTATCAGGACATAGCGTTGGCTACCCGTGATA
TTGCTGAAGAGCTTGGCGGCGAATGGGCTGACCGCTTCCTCGTGCTTTACGGTATCGCCGCTCCCGATTC
GCAGCGCATCGCCTTCTATCGCCTTCTTGACGAGTTCTTCTGAGCGGGACTCTGGGGTTCGAAATGACCG
ACCAAGCGACGCCCAACCTGCCATCACGAGATTTCGATTCCACCGCCGCCTTCTATGAAAGGTTGGGCTT
CGGAATCGTTTTCCGGGACGCCGGCTGGATGATCCTCCAGCGCGGGGATCTCATGCTGGAGTTCTTCGCC
CACCCCAACTTGTTTATTGCAGCTTATAATGGTTACAAATAAAGCAATAGCATCACAAATTTCACAAATA
AAGCATTTTTTTCACTGCATTCTAGTTGTGGTTTGTCCAAACTCATCAATGTATCTTATCATGTCTGTAT
ACCGTCGACCTCTAGCTAGAGCTTGGCGTAATCATGGTCATAGCTGTTTCCTGTGTGAAATTGTTATCCG
CTCACAATTCCACACAACATACGAGCCGGAAGCATAAAGTGTAAAGCCTGGGGTGCCTAATGAGTGAGCT
AACTCACATTAATTGCGTTGCGCTCACTGCCCGCTTTCCAGTCGGGAAACCTGTCGTGCCAGCTGCATTA
ATGAATCGGCCAACGCGCGGGGAGAGGCGGTTTGCGTATTGGGCGCTCTTCCGCTTCCTCGCTCACTGAC
TCGCTGCGCTCGGTCGTTCGGCTGCGGCGAGCGGTATCAGCTCACTCAAAGGCGGTAATACGGTTATCCA
CAGAATCAGGGGATAACGCAGGAAAGAACATGTGAGCAAAAGGCCAGCAAAAGGCCAGGAACCGTAAAAA
GGCCGCGTTGCTGGCGTT
